>Addgene plasmid #112991 | 6xmyc_cort_UAS-P | addgene full sequence | sequence record 217757 | Addgene NGS Result
TGGTTCCGAGTGGTTCATTTCGTCTCAATAGAAATTAGTAATAAATATTTGTATGTACAATTTATTTGCT
CCAATATATTTGTATATATTTCCCTCACAGCTATATTTATTCTAATTTAATATTATGACTTTTTAAGGTA
ATTTTTTGTGACCTGTTCGGAGTGATTAGCGTTACAATTTGAACTGAAAGTGACATCCAGTGTTTGTTCC
TTGTGTAGATGCATCTCAAAAAAATGGTGGGCATAATAGTGTTGTTTATATATATCAAAAATAACAACTA
TAATAATAAGAATACATTTAATTTAGAAAATGCTTGGATTTCACTGGAACTAGAATTAATTCGGCTGCTG
CTCTAAACGACGCATTTCGTACTCCAAAGTACGAATTTTTTCCCTCAAGCTCTTATTTTCATTAAACAAT
GAACAGGACCTAACGCACAGTCACGTTATTGTTTACATAAATGATTTTTTTTACTATTCAAACTTACTCT
GTTTGTGTACTCCCACTGGTATAGCCTTCTTTTATCTTTTCTGGTTCAGGCTCTATCACTTTACTAGGTA
CGGCATCTGCGTTGAGTCGCCTCCTTTTAAATGTCTGACCTTTTGCAGGTGCAGCCTTCCACTGCGAATC
ATTAAAGTGGGTATCACAAATTTGGGAGTTTTCACCAAGGCTGCACCCAAGGCTCTGCTCCCACAATTTT
CTCTTAATAGCACACTTCGGCACGTGAATTAATTTTACTCCAGTCACAGCTTTGCAGCAAAATTTGCAAT
ATTTCATTTTTTTTTATTCCACGTAAGGGTTAATGTTTTCAAAAAAAAATTCGTCCGCACACAACCTTTC
CTCTCAACAAGCAAACGTGCACTGAATTTAAGTGTATACTTCGGTAAGCTTCGGCTATCGACGGGACCAC
CTTATGTTATTTCATCATGGGCCAGACCCACGTAGTCCAGCGGCAGATCGGCGGCGGAGAAGTTAAGCGT
CTCCAGGATGACCTTGCCCGAACTGGGGCACGTGGTGTTCGACGATGTGCAGCTAATTTCGCCCGGCTCC
ACGTCCGCCCATTGGTTAATCAGCAGACCCTCGTTGGCGTAACGGAACCATGAGAGGTACGACAACCATT
TGAGGTATACTGGCACCGAGCCCGAGTTCAAGAAGAAGGCGTTTTTCCATAGGCTCCGCCCCCCTGACGA
GCATCACAAAAATCGACGCTCAAGTCAGAGGTGGCGAAACCCGACAGGACTATAAAGATACCAGGCGTTT
CCCCCTGGAAGCTCCCTCGTGCGCTCTCCTGTTCCGACCCTGCCGCTTACCGGATACCTGTCCGCCTTTC
TCCCTTCGGGAAGCGTGGCGCTTTCTCATAGCTCACGCTGTAGGTATCTCAGTTCGGTGTAGGTCGTTCG
CTCCAAGCTGGGCTGTGTGCACGAACCCCCCGTTCAGCCCGACCGCTGCGCCTTATCCGGTAACTATCGT
CTTGAGTCCAACCCGGTAAGACACGACTTATCGCCACTGGCAGCAGCCACTGGTAACAGGATTAGCAGAG
CGAGGTATGTAGGCGGTGCTACAGAGTTCTTGAAGTGGTGGCCTAACTACGGCTACACTAGAAGAACAGT
ATTTGGTATCTGCGCTCTGCTGAAGCCAGTTACCTTCGGAAAAAGAGTTGGTAGCTCTTGATCCGGCAAA
CAAACCACCGCTGGTAGCGGTGGTTTTTTTGTTTGCAAGCAGCAGATTACGCGCAGAAAAAAAGGATCTC
AAGAAGATCCTTTGATCTTTTCTACGGGGTCTGACGCTCAGTGGAACGAAAACTCACGTTAAGGGATTTT
GGTCATGAGATTATCAAAAAGGATCTTCACCTAGATCCTTTTAAATTAAAAATGAAGTTTTAAATCAATC
TAAAGTATATATGAGTAAACTTGGTCTGACAGTTACCAATGCTTAATCAGTGAGGCACCTATCTCAGCGA
TCTGTCTATTTCGTTCATCCATAGTTGCCTGACTCCCCGTCGTGTAGATAACTACGATACGGGAGGGCTT
ACCATCTGGCCCCAGTGCTGCAATGATACCGCGAGACCCACGCTCACCGGCTCCAGATTTATCAGCAATA
AACCAGCCAGCCGGAAGGGCCGAGCGCAGAAGTGGTCCTGCAACTTTATCCGCCTCCATCCAGTCTATTA
ATTGTTGCCGGGAAGCTAGAGTAAGTAGTTCGCCAGTTAATAGTTTGCGCAACGTTGTTGCCATTGCTAC
AGGCATCGTGGTGTCACGCTCGTCGTTTGGTATGGCTTCATTCAGCTCCGGTTCCCAACGATCAAGGCGA
GTTACATGATCCCCCATGTTGTGCAAAAAAGCGGTTAGCTCCTTCGGTCCTCCGATCGTTGTCAGAAGTA
AGTTGGCCGCAGTGTTATCACTCATGGTTATGGCAGCACTGCATAATTCTCTTACTGTCATGCCATCCGT
AAGATGCTTTTCTGTGACTGGTGAGTACTCAACCAAGTCATTCTGAGAATAGTGTATGCGGCGACCGAGT
TGCTCTTGCCCGGCGTCAATACGGGATAATACCGCGCCACATAGCAGAACTTTAAAAGTGCTCATCATTG
GAAAACGTTCTTCGGGGCGAAAACTCTCAAGGATCTTACCGCTGTTGAGATCCAGTTCGATGTAACCCAC
TCGTGCACCCAACTGATCTTCAGCATCTTTTACTTTCACCAGCGTTTCTGGGTGAGCAAAAACAGGAAGG
CAAAATGCCGCAAAAAAGGGAATAAGGGCGACACGGAAATGTTGAATACTCATACTCTTCCTTTTTCAAT
ATTATTGAAGCATTTATCAGGGTTATTGTCTCATGAGCGGATACATATTTGAATGTATTTAGAAAAATAA
ACAAATAGGGGTTCCGCGCACATTTCCCCGAAAAGTGCCACCTGACGTCTAAGAAACCATTATTATCATG
ACATTAACCTATAAAAATAGGCGTATCACGAGGCCCTTTCGTCTCGCGCGTTTCGGTGATGACGGTGAAA
ACCTCTGACACATGCAGCTCCCGGAGACGGTCACAGCTTGTCTGTAAGCGGATGCCGGGAGCAGACAAGC
CCGTCAGGGCGCGTCAGCGGGTGTTGGCGGGTGTCGGGGCTGGCTTAACTATGCGGCATCAGAGCAGATT
GTACTGAGAGTGCACCATATGCGGTGTGAAATACCGCACCGAATCGCGCGGAACTAACGACAGTCGCTCC
AAGGTCGTCGAACAAAAGGTGAATGTGTTGCGGAGAGCGGGTGGGAGACAGCGAAAGAGCAACTACGAAA
CGTGGTGTGGTGGAGGTGAATTATGAAGAGGGCGCGCGATTTGAAAAGTATGTATATAAAAAATATATCC
CGGTGTTTTATGTAGCGATAAACGAGTTTTTGATGTAAGGTATGCAGGTGTGTAAGTCTTTTGGTTAGAA
GACAAATCCAAAGTCTACTTGTGGGGATGTTCGAAGGGGAAATACTTGTATTCTATAGGTCATATCTTGT
TTTTATTGGCACAAATATAATTACATTAGCTTTTTGAGGGGGCAATAAACAGTAAACACGATGGTAATAA
TGGTAAAAAAAAAAAACAAGCAGTTATTTCGGATATATGTCGGCTACTCCTTGCGTCGGGCCCGAAGTCT
TAGAGCCAGATATGCGAGCACCCGGAAGCTCACGATGAGAATGGCCAGACCCACGTAGTCCAGCGGCAGA
TCGGCGGCGGAGAAGTTAAGCGTCTCCAGGATGACCTTGCCCGAACTGGGGCACGTGGTGTTCGACGATG
TGCAGCTAATTTCGCCCGGCTCCACGTCCGCCCATTGGTTAATCAGCAGACCCTCGTTGGCGTAACGGAA
CCATGAGAGGTACGACAACCATTTGAGGTATACTGGCACCGAGCCCGAGTTCAAGAAGAAGCCGCCAAAG
AGCAGGAATGGTATGATAACCGGCGGACCCACAGACAGCGCCATCGAGGTCGAGGAGCTGGCGCAGGATA
TTAGATATCCGAAGGACGTTGACACATTGGCCACCAGAGTGACCAGCGCCAGGCAGTTGAAGAAGTGCAG
CACTCCGGCCCGCAGTCCGATCATCGGATAGGCAATCGCCGTGAAGACCAGTGGCACTGTGAGAAAAAGC
GGCAATTCGGCAATCGTTTTGCCCAGAAAGTATGTGTCACAGCGATAAAGTCGACTTCGGGCCTCCCTCA
TAAAAACTGGCAGCTCTGAGGTGAACACCTAAATCGAATCGATTCATTAGAAAGTTAGTAAATTATTGAA
ATGCAAATGTATTCTAAACATGACTTACATTTATCGTGGCAAAGACGTTTTGAAAGGTCATGTTGGTCAG
GAAGAGGAAGATGGCTCCGTTGATATTCATCACACCCACTTGCGTGAGTTGTTGGCCCAAAAAGATGAGG
CCAATCAAGATGGCAACCATCTGCAAATTAAAATGTTACTCGCATCTCATTAATATTCGCGAGTTAAATG
AAATTTATTTATCTTCTGCAAAACTATAAACTATACATCTCATTGAAAAAAACTAAGAAGGGTGTGGAAT
CAGGCAATTCTATCTAAAATCTAGCGAATTTGTTTCCAAGAATTGTAAGCGTTATATCATTTGTTTCCAC
TGGAACCACTCACCGTTGTCTGAATAAGTCGCACTTTTACGAGGAGTGGTTCCTTGAGCACCGACAGCCA
GGATCGCCACAGGACCGCCCGGAACTGCATGAACCAGGTGGCCTTGTAGGTGTACCCATTCTCCGGCTGC
TCCAGTGGCTTCTCCAGATTTTTGGTGGCCAACAACTGCTCCATATCCCGGGCTACTTTGCTAATGGCAA
AATTGTCGCATATCTTGGCGATCCGATCACGGGACTCGATCTCCCGTCCGGGCACAACGGCCAACACCTG
TACGTAAAAGTCCGCCGGATTGTAGTTGGTAGGACACTGGGCACCCACGCTGGATAGGAGTTGAGATGTT
ATGTAATACTAGATACCCTTAATAAACACATCGAACTCACTAGGAAAAGAAGTCGACGGCTTCGCTGGGA
GTGCCCAAGAAAGCTACCCTGCCCTCGGCCATCAGAAGGATCTTGTCAAAGAGCTCAAACAGCTCGGAAG
ACGGCTGATGAATGGTCAGGATGACGGTCTTGCCCTTCTGCGACAGCTTCTTCAGCACCTGGACGACGCT
GTGGGCGGTAAAGGAGTCCAGTCCGGAGGTGGGCTCATCGCAGATCAGAAGCGGCGGATCGGTTAGAGCC
TCGGAGGCGAATGCCAGACGCTTCCTTTCTCCGCCGGACAGACCTTTCACCCTGCCGGGCACACCGATGA
TCGTGTGCTGACATTTGCTGAGCGAAAGCTCCTGGATCACCTGATCCACGCGGGCCACTCGCTGCCGATA
GGTCAGATGTCGTGGCATCCGCACCATGGCTTGGAAAATCAGGTGTTCCCTGGCCGTTAGGGAGCCGATA
AAGAGGTCATCCTGCTGGACATAGGCGCACCTGGCCTGCATCTCCTTGGCGTCCACAGGTTGGCCATTGA
GCAGTCGCATCCCGGATGGCGATACTTGGATGCCCTGCGGCGATCGAAAGGCAAGGGCATTCAGCAGGGT
CGTCTTTCCGGCACCGGAACTGCCCATCACGGCCAAAAGTTCGCCCGGATAGGCCACGCCGCAAACTGAG
TTTCAAATTGGTAATTGGACCCTTTATTAAGATTTCACACAGATCAGCCGACTGCGAATAGAAACTCACC
GTTCTTGAGCAAATGTTTCCTGGGCGCCGGTATGTGTCGCTCGTTGCAGAATAGTCCGCGTGTCCGGTTG
ACCAGCTGCCGCCATCCGGAGCCCGGCTGATTGACCGCCCCAAAGATGTCCATATTGTGCCAGGCATAGG
TGAGGTTCTCGGCTAGTTGGCCGCTCCCTGAACCGGAGTCCTCCGGCGGACTGGGTGGCCGGAGCGTGCC
GTAGTTTTTGGCCTGCCCGAAGCCCTGGTTAATGCAGCTCTGCGAAGCCGCTCCGCTGTCACCCTGCAAT
GATAGGGGATCTCAAATATCAACTACAAGCGTTATGCTCATCTAACCCCGAACAAAAAGTACCCCGAAGT
ATCCTACGAAGTAGGTTTATACTTTTATTTATTTTTTGTGCATCTAGGATCAGCTTAAAATATCTGGTTG
TTATATTTTTTGTAAAAAAGAATATAGTCGAAAATGAATGCCTTTAGATGTCTTGATCATGATATGATCT
CAAAAATTGTCTTATATAGCGAGAACAGCTACCAGAATAATCTGTTTCGTGTCACTATTTGTTTGTGCAA
TTGCGGTTTGGGATTTTTGTGGGTCGCAGTTCTCACGCCGCAGACAATTTGATGTTGCAATCGCAGTTCC
TATAGATCAAGTGAACTTAAGATGTATGCACATGTACTACTCACATTGTTCAGATGCTCGGCAGATGGGT
GTTTGCTGCCTCCGCGAATTAATAGCTCCTGATCCTCTTGGCCCATTGCCGGGATTTTTCACACTTTCCC
CTGCTTACCCACCCAAAACCAATCACCACCCCAATCACTCAAAAAACAAACAAAAATAAGAAGCGAGAGG
AGTTTTGGCACAGCACTTTGTGTTTAATTGATGGCGTAAACCGCTTGGAGCTTCGTCACGAAACCGCTGA
CAAAATGCAACTGAAGGCGGACATTGACGCTACGTAACGCTACAAACGGTGGCGAAAGAGATAGCGGACG
CAGCGGCGAAAGAGACGGCGATATTTCTGTGGACAGAGAAGGAGGCAAACAGCGCTGACTTTGAGTGGAA
TGTCATTTTGAGTGAGAGGTAATCGAAAGAACCTGGTACATCAAATACCCTTGGATCGAAGTAAATTTAA
AACTGATCAGATAAGTTCAATGATATCCAGTGCAGTAAAAAAAAAAAATGTTTTTTTTATCTACTTTCCG
CAAAAATGGGTTTTATTAACTTACATACATACTAGAATTGGCCGCTCTAGCCCCCCCTCGAATGTTCTCT
CTCTTCTCTTCTCTCTCTCTTTCTCGAATGTTCTCTCTCTTCTCTTCTCTCTCTCTTTCTCGAGGTCATC
AAGCTTAGGCCTCCAAGGCGGAGTACTGTCCTCCGGGCTGGCGGAGTACTGTCCTCCGGCAAGGCGGAGT
ACTGTCCTCCGGGCTGGCGGAGTACTGTCCTCCGGCAAGGCGGAGTACTGTCCTCCGGGCTGGCGGAGTA
CTGTCCTCCGGCAAGGCGGAGTACTGTCCTCCGGGCTGGCGGAGTACTGTCCTCCGGCAAGGCGGAGTAC
TGTCCTCCGGGCTGGCGGAGTACTGTCCTCCGGCAAGGCGGAGTACTGTCCTCCGGGCTGGCGGAGTACT
GTCCTCCGGCAAGGCGGAGTACTGTCCTCCGGGCTGGCGGAGTACTGTCCTCCGGCAAGGGTCGAGTCGA
TAGCCGAAGCTTACCGAAGTATACACTTAAATTCAGTGCACGTTTGCTTGTTGAGAGGAAAGGTTGTGTG
CGGACGAATTTTTTTTTGAAAACCGGTGATAGAGCCTGAACCAGAAAAGATAAAAGAAGGCTATACCAGT
GGGAGTACACAAACAGAGTAAGTTTGAATAGTAAAAAAAATCATTTATGTAAACAATAACGTGACTGTGC
GTTAGGTCCTGTTCATTGGTACCCTTGATTTAGGTGACACTATAGAATACAAGCTACTTGTTCTTTTTGC
AGGATCCCATCGATTTAAAGCTATGGAGCAAAAGCTCATTTCTGAAGAGGACTTGAATGAAATGGAGCAA
AAGCTCATTTCTGAAGAGGACTTGAATGAAATGGAGCAAAAGCTCATTTCTGAAGAGGACTTGAATGAAA
TGGAGCAAAAGCTCATTTCTGAAGAGGACTTGAATGAAATGGAGCAAAAGCTCATTTCTGAAGAGGACTT
GAATGAAATGGAGAGCTTGGGCGACCTCACCATGGAGCAAAAGCTCATTTCTGAAGAGGACTTGAATTCA
GGCCGGCCAATGTTCGTCGAGATGAGTGTGTGTGACAGTCCCAATAAAAATTCCAAGCTGGACAAAAAGT
CTCTGACGCCCTTCAAAAAGGTGCGGCGGAAAAACTGGAAACAGGAGGCGGCCTACAAGAGTGATACGAG
CAAGGGGCAGGAGGTGTCCTATGTCGGCGAAAGATTCATACCCAACCGATTTGAGCGGGAGAACATCGAG
TTCAACCTGAAGTACATTGGCAAGCGGAAGGAGCGAGATATCCTCGAAACGGGTGTCACTTTGACCGCCA
GCTACTGGCGACAGAGCGGCTTCATATCGAACATCAACCGAACCTTTGGCATCGGAGAGCGCCGCCTGTT
TCAGTTTAGCAGCCAGCAGGGCACAAGATCCAGGGTGGTCGATAACGACTCCGCCGATTCGGACTGGCCA
TGTAATCCACGGGCGCGACCATATGCCATTCAGAATGCCACCCATGAGATGCCTGGCATATGCAGTCCCG
TCGACTACAACATGATGGACTGGTCGTCCGGCGGCATGGTGGCCATGTCCTCCGGACAGGATGTCATGCT
GTGGCGCAATCTGGACGAGAGCACCATGGTCTTCAGCGTCGAGTCGCCCACTTCCCTCAAGTACTCGCCG
GATGGCAAGCACCTGGCAATCGGCTGCATGGATAGAAACTATCCAGTTCTGGACCTCTGGGAGGTGAGGT
CGCCTACGGAGTTCTTGGTCTCCTACCGCAAGCTGTTCTTCAAGTCCATGGGCTACATAAGTTGCATTGA
GTGGTCCCACGACGGCAAAGAGGTCATCTGCGGCACTCAGTGCGGCGTCATCATCGTGCTGGCCATGCCC
ACGCTAAACACCCTGATGCAGTTGCGCGAGCATCGACACACGGTGAAGAAAATGAAGTTTGCTCCCACCC
ATAAGTATTTCGCATCCAGTGATACGGATGGCAAGATTTTCATCTTCGATGCGGTGCTAAAGGTTCGCCT
GCTCAAGTTGGACGGCAGGTCCATAGTCTTTGACTGGCATCCGTGGACTGGAGAGGATTTAGCCGTTGCG
GAGCGAAGCCCTGCGTCGATCTTCATATTCAACATCCCGCGCCGACAATTTGTGGCTTCGTACAGGCGCA
GGGATGACAGAATCGTTATAAAGACACTAACATACAGCAAAATCACGGGCGAGTTGCTGGTCAACGTTAT
TCGGCGTGATGATGCGGACCTTGCAGTGTGCGAAATTCTGGTCTTGGCCTCCTTAAACCGCGTGGTTGAC
TTGATGTCCCATCAGGATCGCGGCACCCTCTTCCTGATGTGGAATCCGGATGGAACGAAAATTGCCACCG
GCGGACTGGACGACACCTTTTCGCTGTGGAACTTCTTTCCCACCTATAAGCGCGAGGCGATATTGAGAAA
GCAAGAGCAAAAGGCCAAGGACAAGTGCAGCTCCCTGAGCCTGTACAAAGGCATACGGTGAGGCGCGCCT
CTAGAGTCGACCTCGAACGTTAACGTTAACGTAACGTTAACTCGAGGAGCTTGATAACATTATACCTAAA
CCCATGGTCAAGAGTAAACATTTCTGCCTTTGAAGTTGAGAACACAATTAAGCATCCCCTGGTTAAACCT
GACATTCATACTTGTTAATAGCGCCATAAACATAGCACCAATTTCGAAGAAATCAGTTAAAAGCAATTAG
CAATTAGCAATTAGCAATAACTCTGCTGACTTCAAAACGAGAAGAGTTGCAAGTATTTGTAAGGCACAGT
TTATAGACCACCGACGGCTCATTAGGGCTCGTCATGTAACTAAGCGCGGTGAAACCCAATTGAACATATA
GTGGAATTATTATTATCAATGGGGAAGATTTAACCCTCAGGTAGCAAAGTAATTTAATTGCAAATAGAGA
GTCCTAAGACTAAATAATATATTTAAAAATCTGGCCCTTTGACCTTGCTTGTCAGGTGCATTTGGGTTCA
ATCGTAAGTTGCTTCTATATAAACACTTTCCCCATCCCCGCAATAATGAAGAATACCGCAGAATAAAGAG
AGATTTGCAACAAAAAATAAAGGCATTGCGAAAACTTTTTATGGGGGATCATTACACTCGGGCCTACGGT
TACAATTCCCAGCCACTTAAGCGACAAGTTTGGCCAACAATCCATCTAATAGCTAATAGCGCAATCACTG
GTAATCGCAAGAGTATATAGGCAATAGAACCCATGGATTTGACCAAAGGTAACCGAGACAATGGAGAAGC
AAGAGGATTTCAAACTGAACACCCACAGTGCTGTGTACTACCACTGGCGCGTTTGGGAGCTCACTGGCCT
GATGCGTCCTCCGGGCGTTTCAAGCCTGCTTTACGTGGTATACTCCATTACGGTCAACTTGGTGGTCACC
GTGCTGTTTCCCTTGAGCTTGCTGGCCAGGCTGCTGTTCACCACCAACATGGCCGGATTGTGCGAGAACC
TGACCATAACTATTACCGATATTGTGGCCAATTTGAAGTTTGCGAATGTGTACATGGTGAGGAAGCAGCT
CCATGAGATTCGCTCTCTCCTAAGGCTCATGGACGCTAGAGCCCGGCTGGTGGGCGATCCCGAGGAGATT
TCTGCCTTGAGGAAGGAAGTGAATATCGCACAGGGCACTTTCCGCACCTTTGCCAGTATTTTCGTATTTG
GCACTACTTTGAGTTGCGTCCGCGTGGTCGTTCGCCCGGATCGAGAGCTCCTGTATCCGGCCTGGTTCGG
CGTTGACTGGATGCACTCCACCAGAAACTATGTGCTCATCAATATCTACCAGCTCTTCGGCTTGATAGTG
CAGGCTATACAGAACTGCGCTAGTGACTCCTATCCGCCTGCGTTTCTCTGCCTGCTCACGGGTCATATGC
GTGCTTTGGAGCTGAGGGTGCGGCGGATTGGCTGCAGCCAAGCTTTGCGTACTCGCAAATTATTAAAAAT
AAAACTTTAAAAATAATTTCGTCTAATTAATATTATGAGTTAATTCAAACCCCACGGACATGCTAAGGGT
TAATCAACAATCATATCGCTGTCTCACTCAGACTCAATACGACACTCAGAATACTATTCCTTTCACTCGC
ACTTATTGCAAGCATACGTTAAGTGGATGTCTCTTGCCGACGGGACCACCTTATGTTATTTCATCATGGT
CTGGCCATTCTCATCGTGAGCTTCCGGGTGCTCGCATATCTGGCTCTAAGACTTCGGGCCCGACGCAAGG
AGTAGCCGACATATATCCGAAATAACTGCTTGTTTTTTTTTTTTACCATTATTACCATCGTGTTTACTGT
TTATTGCCCCCTCAAAAAGCTAATGTAATTATATTTGTGCCAATAAAAACAAGATATGACCTATAGAATA
CAAGTATTTCCCCTTCGAACATCCCCACAAGTAGACTTTGGATTTGTCTTCTAACCAAAAGACTTACACA
CCTGCATACCTTACATCAAAAACTCGTTTATCGCTACATAAAACACCGGGATATATTTTTTATATACATA
CTTTTCAAATCGCGCGCCCTCTTCATAATTCACCTCCACCACACCACGTTTCGTAGTTGCTCTTTCGCTG
TCTCCCACCCGCTCTCCGCAACACATTCACCTTTTGTTCGACGACCTTGGAGCGACTGTCGTTAGTTCCG
CGCGATTCGGTTCGCTCAAA
Features (pLannotate 1.2.2; 21 found; start..end, strand, type, name):
    344..929     -  misc_feature   P element 5' end: No description available
    930..1158    -  CDS            mini-white (fragment): Drosophila white gene eye color pigment; white; This is a modified version of the white gene lacking part of the first intron.
   1164..1752    -  rep_origin     ori: high-copy-number ColE1/pMB1/pBR322/pUC origin of replication
   1923..2783    -  CDS            AmpR: β-lactamase; bla; confers resistance to ampicillin, carbenicillin, and related antibiotics
   2784..2888    -  promoter       AmpR promoter: bla
   2983..3018    +  CDS            rop (fragment): Rop protein, which maintains plasmids at low copy number; rop
   3120..3189    +  misc_feature   bom (fragment): basis of mobility region from pBR322
   3188..6965    -  gene           mini-white (fragment): white; This modified version of the white gene lacks part of the first intron.
   7416..7513    +  misc_feature   P element 5' end (fragment): No description available
   7516..7648    +  misc_feature   P element 5' end (fragment): No description available
   7658..7676    +  promoter       SP6 promoter: promoter for bacteriophage SP6 RNA polymerase
   7726..7755    +  CDS            Myc: Myc (human c-Myc proto-oncogene) epitope tag
   7765..7794    +  CDS            Myc: Myc (human c-Myc proto-oncogene) epitope tag
   7804..7833    +  CDS            Myc: Myc (human c-Myc proto-oncogene) epitope tag
   7843..7872    +  CDS            Myc: Myc (human c-Myc proto-oncogene) epitope tag
   7882..7911    +  CDS            Myc: Myc (human c-Myc proto-oncogene) epitope tag
   7945..7974    +  CDS            Myc: Myc (human c-Myc proto-oncogene) epitope tag
   7990..9438    +  CDS            cort: CORT_DROME - Experimental evidence at protein level: Swiss-Prot protein existence level 1. Female meiosis-specific activator of the anaphase promoting complex/cyclosome (APC/C) (PubMed:17251266, PubMed:18020708). Required for the completion of meiosis in oocytes (PubMed:11252055, PubMed:10683177, PubMed:10924478, PubMed:17251266, PubMed:18020708). Activates the ubiquitin ligase activity and substrate specificity of APC/C and triggers the sequential degradation of mitotic cyclins in meiosis (PubMed:17251266, PubMed:18020708). Promotes the ubiquitination and degradation of CycA early in meiosis
  10211..10909   +  CDS            Or2a (fragment): OR2A_DROME - Also known as AN4, DOR2F.1, dor62, OR2F.1. Experimental evidence at transcript level: Swiss-Prot protein existence level 2. Odorant receptor which mediates acceptance or avoidance behavior, depending on its substrates. The odorant receptor repertoire encodes a large collection of odor stimuli that vary widely in identity, intensity, and duration. May form a complex with Orco to form odorant-sensing units, providing sensitive and prolonged odorant signaling and calcium permeability. From Drosophila melanogaster (Fruit fly).
  10896..11128   +  misc_feature   P element 3' end: P element 3' end
  11128..333     +  gene           mini-white (fragment) (across the origin): white; This modified version of the white gene lacks part of the first intron.
