[The description below was written by a language model from this plasmid's Addgene catalogue record and pLannotate feature annotations shown in this document.]
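Description:
6xmyc_cort_UAS-P is a Drosophila P element transformation vector built on the pUASp backbone, designed to insert a Myc-tagged copy of the fly gene cort (cortex, CG11330) into the Drosophila genome by transposition. In bacteria it is maintained as a high-copy plasmid through a ColE1/pUC-type origin and selected with ampicillin via the β-lactamase gene and its promoter. Small remnants of pBR322 rop and bom sequences are also annotated. The sequenced record is about 11.6 kb.

The payload is an open reading frame in which six tandem Myc epitope repeats sit immediately upstream of the full cort coding sequence, giving an N-terminally 6xMyc-tagged protein. The insert was cloned between FseI and AscI sites. Cort is a Cdc20-family, female meiosis-specific activator of the anaphase-promoting complex/cyclosome that drives degradation of mitotic cyclins and is needed for oocytes to complete meiosis. An SP6 promoter lies just upstream of the tags. P element 5′-end fragments precede it, which in pUASp-type vectors correspond to the P transposase promoter region used for germline-compatible, GAL4-responsive expression. The automated annotation does not itself call out UAS sites, so that arrangement is inferred from the backbone name. A fragment annotated as Or2a downstream of cort probably reflects genomic sequence in the backbone's 3′ region rather than an intended odorant receptor payload.

P element 5′ and 3′ ends provide the sequences recognised by transposase, and the mini-white gene serves as an eye-colour marker for identifying transformant flies. Mini-white is called in several fragments, some of which may be annotation artefacts. The construct is suited to generating transgenic lines for detecting or manipulating Cort expression with anti-Myc reagents.
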