Addgene plasmid #112991: 6xmyc_cort_UAS-P
Purpose: P element vector for transposon insertion of Myc-tagged Drosophila cort (Cdc20) into Drosophila genome
Depositing lab: Terry Orr-Weaver. Depositing organization: Whitehead Institute for Biomedical Research. Publication: Developmental role and regulation of cortex, a meiosis-specific anaphase-promoting complex/cyclosome activator. Pesin JA, Orr-Weaver TL. PLoS Genet. 2007 Nov;3(11):e202. doi: 10.1371/journal.pgen.0030202. PubMed 18020708.
Backbone
  Vector backbone: pUASp
  Vector type: P insertion vector
Growth in bacteria
  Bacterial resistance: Ampicillin, 100 μg/mL
  Growth temperature: 37°C
  Growth strain: DH5alpha
  Copy number: High Copy
Gene/Insert
  Gene/Insert name: cort (Cdc20)
  Species: D. melanogaster (fly)
  Entrez Gene: cort (a.k.a. Dmel_CG11330, CG11330, Cort, Dmel\CG11330, cor)
  Tag / fusion protein: 6X myc epitope (N terminal on insert)
  Cloning method: Restriction Enzyme; 5′ cloning site FseI (unknown if destroyed); 3′ cloning site AscI (unknown if destroyed)
Terms and licenses: Academic/Nonprofit Terms; Industry Terms: Not Available to Industry
How to cite: 6xmyc_cort_UAS-P was a gift from Terry Orr-Weaver (Addgene plasmid # 112991 ; http://n2t.net/addgene:112991 ; RRID:Addgene_112991)
